Addgene plasmid #27262: pcDNA-FLAG-Nv-IKK
Depositing lab: Thomas Gilmore. Depositing organization: Boston University Main Campus.
Backbone
  Vector backbone: pcDNA
  Backbone manufacturer: Invitrogen
  Backbone size w/o insert (bp): 5400
  Vector type: Mammalian Expression
Growth in bacteria
  Bacterial resistance: Ampicillin, 100 μg/mL
  Growth temperature: 37°C
  Growth strain: DH5alpha
  Copy number: High Copy
Gene/Insert
  Gene/Insert name: Nv-IKK
  Species: Nematostella vectensis
  Tag / fusion protein: FLAG (N terminal on backbone)
  Cloning method: Restriction Enzyme; 5′ cloning site EcoRI (not destroyed); 3′ cloning site EcoRI (not destroyed)
  Sequencing primers: 5′ T7; 3′ BGH-Rev
Terms and licenses: Academic/Nonprofit Terms; Industry Terms: Not Available to Industry
How to cite: pcDNA-FLAG-Nv-IKK was a gift from Thomas Gilmore (Addgene plasmid # 27262 ; http://n2t.net/addgene:27262 ; RRID:Addgene_27262)
