[The description below was written by a language model from this plasmid's Addgene catalogue record.]
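Description:
pcDNA-FLAG-Nv-IKK is a mammalian expression plasmid built on an Invitrogen pcDNA backbone of about 5.4 kb (without insert). It carries the coding sequence for Nv-IKK, an IκB kinase homolog from the starlet sea anemone Nematostella vectensis. The plasmid is maintained in E. coli as a high-copy construct under ampicillin selection. No feature table accompanies the record, so the promoter, polyadenylation signal, replication origins and any mammalian selection marker are not stated explicitly. The listed sequencing primers (T7 forward and BGH reverse) fit the usual pcDNA layout, in which the insert lies between a T7 promoter site downstream of the CMV immediate-early promoter and the bovine growth hormone polyadenylation signal. That arrangement is inferred from the backbone family rather than documented here.

The insert was cloned by restriction digestion into a single EcoRI site, which is preserved on both flanks, so the fragment can be released with one enzyme. Cloning of this kind is non-directional, and correct orientation had to be confirmed. A FLAG epitope is encoded on the backbone upstream of the cloning site, so the kinase is produced as an N-terminally FLAG-tagged fusion that can be detected or immunoprecipitated with anti-FLAG antibodies without a protein-specific antibody. The record does not give the insert size or say whether the full-length coding sequence is present.

The record does not state an intended use. A construct of this design is suited to transient expression of the cnidarian kinase in mammalian cells, for example to examine its expression, localization, interactions or activity in comparison with vertebrate IKK proteins of the NF-κB signaling pathway.
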