>Addgene plasmid #27262 | pcDNA-FLAG-Nv-IKK | addgene partial sequence | sequence record 33528 | 27262 with CMV-F
TTAGCGAGCTCTCTGGCTACTAGAGAACCCACTGCTTACTGGCTTATCGAAATTAATACGACTCACTATA
GGGAGACCCAAGCTTGGTACCATGGACTACAAGGACGACGATGACAAGTTAACACGTGCTGCAGATGCGA
ATTCCATGGAGACTCGTAGCAGTTCAAACTATATCTGGAATCTGAAAAGTGTCCTTGGCCAAGGAGCTAC
AGGGGCAGTGTACACAGGTCGGCATAAGAAAAGTGGAGATGTAGTTGCTGTAAAGACATCTAACCACTTG
GGGATGATGAGACCTCTAGAAGTGCGGAAAAGAGAGTTTGATGTTCTGAGCAAACTTGACCATGAGAACA
TCGTCAAAATCTTCGCATCTGAGACCGAGTTGCGATCACAAAATGAGATAATTGTGATGGAATTATGTTC
TGGTGGAAGCTTGTTTACTATGCTGGAGCACCCAAGCAACGCTTATGGTCTCTCTGAACAAGATTGCATC
ACTGTCATTCGGGATGTTGTCGCTGGAATGAAGCATCTTCATGATAATGGCATTGTCCATAGGGATCTAA
AACCTGGGAACATTATGAGGGTGTACCGAGATGACGGCAGCTGTGTGTACAAGTTGACAGACTTTGGTGC
CGCACGAGAATTGATGGAATCTGATCAGTTTGTGTCTATCTATGGAACAGAGGAGTACCTGCATCCTGAC
TTGTATGAGCGTGGCGTGCTGCGTAAAGCAACCGGAAAGACATTTGGAGCCC
